Addgene plasmid #190586: ADH1pro_TEA1_SIR4
Purpose: Transcription factor tagged with Sir4 used for Calling Cards experiments for binding measurement
Depositing lab: Rob Mitra. Depositing organization: Washington University in Saint Louis. Publication: Zinc cluster transcription factors frequently activate target genes using a non-canonical half-site binding mode. Recio PS, Mitra NJ, Shively CA, Song D, Jaramillo G, Lewis KS, Chen X, Mitra RD. Nucleic Acids Res. 2023 Jun 9;51(10):5006-5021. doi: 10.1093/nar/gkad320. PubMed 37125648.
Backbone
  Vector backbone: unknown
  Vector type: Yeast Expression
  Selectable markers: TRP1
Growth in bacteria
  Bacterial resistance: Ampicillin, 100 μg/mL
  Growth temperature: 37°C
  Growth strain: DH5alpha
  Copy number: Low Copy
Gene/Insert
  Gene/Insert name: TEA1
  Species: S. cerevisiae (budding yeast)
  Entrez Gene: TEA1 (a.k.a. YOR337W)
  Promoter: ADH1
  Cloning method: Restriction Enzyme; 5′ cloning site unknown (unknown if destroyed); 3′ cloning site unknown (unknown if destroyed)
  Sequencing primers: 5′ unknown; 3′ unknown
Terms and licenses: Academic/Nonprofit Terms; Industry Terms: Not Available to Industry
How to cite: ADH1pro_TEA1_SIR4 was a gift from Rob Mitra (Addgene plasmid # 190586 ; http://n2t.net/addgene:190586 ; RRID:Addgene_190586)
