[The description below was written by a language model from this plasmid's Addgene catalogue record and pLannotate feature annotations shown in this document.]
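Description:
ADH1pro_TEA1_SIR4 is a 9,886-nt yeast expression plasmid that also shuttles through E. coli. It was built to produce a Sir4-tagged transcription factor for Calling Cards binding measurements. The backbone is recorded as unknown, but the annotated features point to a centromeric shuttle vector. A CEN4/ARS1 element provides stable, low-copy maintenance in Saccharomyces cerevisiae, and TRP1 is the listed auxotrophic marker. The feature table calls only the TRP1 promoter, not the coding sequence. In bacteria the plasmid replicates from a ColE1/pMB1-type origin and is selected with ampicillin through the bla gene. The catalogue lists it as low copy, although the annotation describes the origin as a high-copy type. Several short fragments (lacZα, lacI, bom, RMD1 and a predicted yeast ORF next to the ADH1 promoter) appear to be backbone remnants or flanking genomic sequence rather than functional parts.

The expression cassette starts with the constitutive S. cerevisiae ADH1 promoter, which spans the sequence origin. It drives the TEA1 (YOR337W) open reading frame, which encodes a zinc cluster protein that binds the Ty1 enhancer. TEA1 runs directly into a fragment of SIR4, followed by a partial Myc epitope repeat that could serve for detection. The cassette ends with a piece of the ADH1 3′ coding region and the ADH1 terminator. In the Calling Cards approach, the Sir4 fragment fused to a DNA-binding protein recruits the Ty5 retrotransposon integrase. Ty5 insertions then accumulate near the sites the factor occupies, leaving a mappable record of its genomic binding. The associated publication used such constructs to study how zinc cluster transcription factors recognise their targets.
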