Features (pLannotate 1.2.2; 16 found; start..end, strand, type, name):
    536..2812    +  CDS            TEA1: TEA1_YEAST - Experimental evidence at protein level: Swiss-Prot protein existence level 1. TY1 element enhancer binding protein. Binds to the DNA sequence 5'-TCGGTGGTATTATTCCGA-3'. From Saccharomyces cerevisiae (strain ATCC 204508 / S288c) (Baker's yeast).
   2798..3562    +  CDS            SIR4 (fragment): SIR4_YEAST - Also known as ASD1, STE9, UTH2. Experimental evidence at protein level: Swiss-Prot protein existence level 1. The proteins SIR1 through SIR4 are required for transcriptional repression of the silent mating type loci, HML and HMR (PubMed:18039933). The proteins SIR2 through SIR4 repress mulitple loci by modulating chromatin structure (PubMed:18039933). Involves the compaction of chromatin fiber into a more condensed form (PubMed:18039933). From Saccharomyces cerevisiae (strain ATCC 204508 / S288c) (Baker's yeast).
   3578..3688    +  CDS            13xMyc (fragment): 13 tandem Myc epitope tags
   3939..4073    +  CDS            ADH1 (fragment): ADH1_YEAST - Also known as ADC1. Experimental evidence at protein level: Swiss-Prot protein existence level 1. This isozyme preferentially catalyzes the conversion of primary unbranched alcohols to their corresponding aldehydes. Also shows activity toward secondary alcohols. From Saccharomyces cerevisiae (strain ATCC 204508 / S288c) (Baker's yeast).
   4077..4264    +  terminator     ADH1 terminator: S. cerevisiae ADH1; transcription terminator for the S. cerevisiae alcohol dehydrogenase 1 (ADH1) gene
   4408..4474    +  CDS            lacZα (fragment): LacZα fragment of β-galactosidase; lacZ fragment
   4480..4531    -  misc_feature   bom (fragment): basis of mobility region from pBR322
   4536..4646    +  CDS            RMD1 (fragment): RMD1_YEAST - Experimental evidence at protein level: Swiss-Prot protein existence level 1. Required for sporulation where it is believed to have a role in meiotic nuclear division. From Saccharomyces cerevisiae (strain ATCC 204508 / S288c) (Baker's yeast).
   5094..6256    -  misc_feature   CEN/ARS: S. cerevisiae CEN4 centromere fused to the autonomously replicating sequence ARS1/ARS416
   6770..6871    -  promoter       TRP1 promoter: S. cerevisiae TRP1
   6977..7081    +  promoter       AmpR promoter: bla
   7082..7942    +  CDS            AmpR: β-lactamase; bla; confers resistance to ampicillin, carbenicillin, and related antibiotics
   8113..8701    +  rep_origin     ori: high-copy-number ColE1/pMB1/pBR322/pUC origin of replication
   8884..8937    +  CDS            lacI (fragment): lac repressor; lacI; The lac repressor binds to the lac operator to inhibit transcription in E. coli. This inhibition can be relieved by adding lactose or isopropyl-β-D-thiogalactopyranoside (IPTG).
   8987..9325    +  CDS            YO085_YEAST: Protein predicted: Swiss-Prot protein existence level 4. From Saccharomyces cerevisiae (strain ATCC 204508 / S288c) (Baker's yeast).
   9690..508     +  promoter       ADH1 promoter (across the origin): S. cerevisiae ADH1; promoter for alcohol dehydrogenase 1
>Addgene plasmid #190586 | ADH1pro_TEA1_SIR4 | addgene full sequence | sequence record 381349 | Addgene NGS Result
GTGGTACATAACGAACTAATACTGTAGCCCTAGACTTGATAGCCATCATCATATCGAAGTTTCACTACCC
TTTTTCCATTTGCCATCTATTGAAGTAATAATAGGCGCATGCAACTTCTTTTCTTTTTTTTTCTTTTCTC
TCTCCCCCGTTGTTGTCTCACCATATCCGCAATGACAAAAAAATGATGGAAGACACTAAAGGAAAAAATT
AACGACAAAGACAGCACCAACAGATGTCGTTGTTCCAGAGCTGATGAGGGGTATCTCGAAGCACACGAAA
CTTTTTCCTTCCTTCATTCACGCACACTACTCTCTAATGAGCAACGGTATACGGCCTTCCTTCCAGTTAC
TTGAATTTGAAATAAAAAAAAGTTTGCTGTCTTGCTATCAAGTATAAATAGACCTGCAATTATTAATCTT
TTGTTTCCTCGTCATTGTTCTCGTTCCCTTTCTTCCTTGTTTCTTTTTCTGCACAATATTTCAAGCTATA
CCAAGCATACAATCAACTCCAAGCTTGAAGCAAGCCTCCTGAAAGATGACAGCGCCATTGTGGCCAAACA
AGAATGAAAAAAACCACACAGTTAAAAGAGCGTTATCAACGGATATGACCAGCAATATTTTGAGTAGCAC
AAACGCGAGCTCAAACGAAGAAAATTCTAGGAGTTCTTCTGCAGCCAATGTACGCTCCGGAACAGGTGCA
AATACACTTACTAATGGCGGCAGTACTAGAAAGAGACTTGCGTGCACTAATTGTAGAAATAGAAGGAAAA
AATGTGATTTAGGATTTCCCTGTGGTAACTGTTCCAGGTTGGAATTGGTTTGTAATGTTAATGACGAGGA
CTTAAGAAAGAAGCGGTACACTAATAAATATGTCAAGTCTTTGGAGAGCCATATTGCTCAACTGGAGACC
AACTTAAAAAACCTAGTTCAGAAGATCTACCCTGACGATGAGCAAATACTGAACCGAATGATGGTAGGTG
ATGTATTATCAGCTCTACCAGACAGTTCACAAGTCTCAATCAATTATACTGACCAAACTCCCTCTCTTCC
AATTCCCGCAACCAGAGGTACATTCATTATTGAAAACGATAAGGTCAGTCAACCTCTATCGTCCTTTAAC
CAACAAACAGAGCCATCTACTCTAAACTCGGGTATCTTCAACACCCAAAAACAAAATTTCGAAGAATCCC
TTGATGATCAGTTACTTTTACGAAGATCGTTAACACCGCAAGGTGAAAAAAAGAAGAAACCGTTGGTAAA
AGGTAGTCTTTATCCTGAAGGACCTGTCAGTTACAAACGGAAGCACCCCGTAAAATCGGACAGTTTATTG
CCTGTGTCTTCGTTAACAGCTGCTACAGACCCATCTACTTTTTCTGACGGTATAACTGCTGGTAATTCCG
TCCTAGTTAATGGTGAACTGAAAAAACGTATATCCGACTTGAAGACCACCGTAATAGTAAGAGGACTAAA
CGATGATAATCCCAACTCTATCAATAACGATCCCAGGATTTTAAAATCTCTTTCCAATTTCTATAAGTGG
CTGTATCCAGGTTATTTTATTTTTGTTCACAGAGAAAGTTTTCTTTATGGATTCTTCAATCACTCCAAGA
ATAACTATGAAGACTCAAGTTACTGTTCTGTCGAATTGATATATGCCATGTGCGCTGTCGGTTCGAGGCT
TACACCGGATCTACAAGAATATTCAGAAGTGTATTATCAACGAAGTAAGAAGACTTTATTACAGCTCGTC
TTTGATGAGCAAAGTACAGCCCGTATCACCACCGTCCAAGCGCTATTTTGCTTAGCCTTTTACGAACTGG
GGAAGGGTAATAATCAATTAGGGTGGTACTTCTCGGGCCTGGCTATCAGGGTCGGCTACGACATGGGATT
TCAACTGGACCCTAAAGTCTGGTACGTTGATGATAACAATCTGCAGCTGACCCAAAGTGAGTTGGAAATA
AGATCAAGGATTTACTGGGGTTGCTATATAGCGGATCATTTTATTTGCCTGATGTTGGGTAGAACGTCCA
CATTAAGCGTTAGTAACTCAACCATGCCAGAGTCGGATGAGCTGCCAGAAGTCAACGGCACCGAAGAGTT
CAGATTTATTGGAAGACATGTTTTACAGATATCCTTGCCTCTGAAAAACTTGATAATTCTATCAAGGCTT
GTACAAATCTTCACCTCTAAAATTTTCATCGAGTCGGAAGATATAGCACGAAAACTAAAGTACTTGAACA
CTTTCAATTCTCAGGTTTACAACTGGAGACAATCTCTACCGGAATTTTTGCAATGGTCGAAAACACTCAT
CGAGAACGATGACGTATCCACAGACCCCACTATATCTTACTTCTGGTATTGCTACTACATAGTGCGGCTC
ACCTTTAACAAGCCATTTATAGAAGACTCTCAAGAATCCGAAACGGTAGTCATAGAGATCATCGATGATT
TGAAGACTTTGCTGGACAATTTCGGGAAAAAATTCGGAAACTACACGAAGGGAAACCTTTACCAACTTTA
CTCATGCCTGTTGGCCATCAACTGTTTGAAGAAGTTGAAAGAGATACGTTCCAGTGAGCAAGACTCATGG
AATGCACAATTGGATTTTTTCAATCACATCTTCTACACACAACTATATCCCGCATATGATCTGCCGAAAA
AGCTGCAGGAGGATACGGAGCTGGAAACAGAACAAGAAAACCAGATGTTGAACCAAGTTGGAAATATAAA
CTACACGCACGATTTTTCACTCTCCCACGAAATTGACGATCTTATCAGAGAACTGTTTGGGGTGGGCACA
CCTCAAAAACTCAGAGTGTCGCATAGTGATACTAATTCTAGCAAACCCGAAAACACGAAGGAGAACCTTT
CAAAAAGCTCTTGGAGGCAGGAATGGCTTGCAAATTTGAAACTTATTTCCGTTTCGTTGGTTGATGAGTT
CCCTTCGGAGCTTTCCGACAGTGATAGACAAGTAATTAACGAAAAAATGCAGTTACTTAAAGATATATTT
GCTAACAACCTTAAATCAGCAATTTCCAATAATTTTAGAGAGAGTGACATCATTATACTGAAAGGTGAAA
TAGAAGATTACCCAATGAGTTCTGAAATTAAGATTTACTACAACGAATTACAGAACAAGCCTGATGCAAA
AAAAGCCAGATTTTGGTCATTTATGAAGACTCAGAGATTTGTTTCCAACATGGGATTTGATATTCGGAAG
TCCTGTGAACCTGTTTCTATATCCACGTCGGTCAAACCACATGTGGTCGAGCCCGAGCATATGGCAGATG
CCAAAATTATGCCTAAGGATGTACTGCAAATTACAAAAAAACCGTTAATGGTTAAAAATGTGAAGCCTTC
TTCTCCGCCAGATGTGAAGTCTTTGGTGCAGCTGAGCACAATGGAAACGAAAACCCTACCAGAAAAGAAG
CAATTCGACAGTATTTTTAATTCTAACAAAGCAAAAATAATCCCTGGAAATGGGAAGCACGCATCAGAAA
ACATCTCACTCTCTTTCTCAAGACCTGCGTCCTACGGCTATTTTTCTGTTGGAAAAAGGGTTCGGGGATC
CTCTAGAGGTGAACAAAAGTTGATTTCTGAAGAAGATTTGAACGGTGAACAAAAGCTAATCTCCGAGGAA
GACTTGAACGGTGAACAAAAATTAATCTCAGAAGAAGACTTGAACGGATCCTCTAGAGTCGACTGAATCG
TAGATACTGAAAAACCCCGCAAGTTCACTTCAACTGTGCATCGTGCACCATCTCAATTTCTTTCATTTAT
ACATCGTTTTGCCTTCTTTTATGTAACTATACTCCTCTAAGTTTCAATCTTGGCCATGTAACCTCTGATC
TATAGAATTTTTTAAATGACTAGAATTAATGCCCATCTTTTTTTTGGACCTAAATTCTTCATGAAAATAT
ATTACGAGGGCTTATTCAGAAGCTTTGGACTTCTTCGCCAGAGGTTTGGTCAAGTCTCCAATCAAGGTTG
TCGGCTTGTCTACCTTGCCAGAAATTTACGAAAAGATGGAAAAGGGTCAAATCGTTGGTAGATACGTTGT
TGACACTTCTAAATAAGCGAATTTCTTATGATTTATGATTTTTATTATTAAATAAGTTATAAAAAAAATA
AGTGTATACAAATTTTAAAGTGACTCTTAGGTTTTAAAACGAAAATTCTTATTCTTGAGTAACTCTTTCC
TGTAGGTCAGGTTGCTTTCTCAGGTATAGCATGAGGTCGCTCTTATTGACCACACCTCTACCGGCATGCC
GAGCAAATGCCTGCAAATCGCTCCCCATTTCACCCAATTGTAGATATGCTAACTCCAGCAATGAGTTGAT
GAATCTCGGTGTGTATTTTATGTCCTCAGAGGACAACACCTGTTGTAATCGTTCTTCCACACGGATCCTG
GCGTAATAGCGAAGAGGCCCGCACCGATCGCCCTTCCCAACAGTTGCGCAGCCTGAATGGCGAATGGCGC
CTGATGCGGTATTTTCTCCTTACGCATCTGTGCGGTATTTCACACCGCATAATCGCTGGGCCATTCTCAT
GAAGAATATCTTGAATTTATTGTCATATTACTAGTTGGTGTGGAAGTCCTAATATCGGTGATCAATATAG
TGGTTGACATGCTGGCTAGTCAACATTGAGCCTTTTGATCATGCAAATATATTACGGTATTTTACAATCA
AATATCAAACTTAACTATTGACTTTATAACTTATTTAGGTGGTAACATTCTTATAAAAAAGAAAAAAATT
ACTGCAAAACAGTACTAGCTTTTAACTTGTATCCTAGGTTATCTATGCTGTCTCACCATAGAGAATATTA
CCTATTTCAGAATGTATGTCCATGATTCGCCGGGTAAATACATATAATACACAAATCTGGCTTAATAAAG
TCTATAATATATCTCATAAAGAAGTGCTAAATTGGCTAGTGCTATATATTTTTAAGAAAATTTCTTTTGA
CTAAGTCCATATCGACTTTGTAAAAGTTCACATTAGCATACATATATTACACGAGCCAGAAATAGTAACT
TTTGCCTAAATCACAAATTGCAAAATTTAATTGCTTGCAAAAGGTCACATGCTTATAATCAACTTTTTTA
AAAATTTAAAATACTTTTTTATTTTTTATTTTTAAACATAAATGAAATAATTTATTTATTGTTTATGATT
ACCGAAACATAAAACCTGCTCAAGAAAAAGAAACTGTTTTGTCCTTGGAAAAAAAGCACTACCTAGGAGC
GGCCAAAATGCCGAGGCTTTCATAGCTTAAACTCTTTACAGAAAATAGGCATTATAGATCAGTTCGAGTT
TTCTTATTCTTCCTTCCGGTTTTATCGTCACAGTTTTACAGTAAATAAGTATCACCTCTTAGAGTTCGAT
GATAAGCTGTCAAACATGAGAATTAATTCCACATGTTAAAATAGTGAAGGAGCATGTTCGGCACACAGTG
GACCGAACGTGGGGTAAGTGCACTAGGGTCCGGTTAAACGGATCTCGCATTGATGAGGCAACGCTAATTA
TCAACATATAGATTGTTATCTATCTGCATGAACACGAAATCTTTACTTGACGACTTGAGGCTGATGGTGT
TTATGCAAAGAAACCACTGTGTTTAATATGTGTCACTGTTTGATATTACTGTCAGCGTAGAAGATAATAG
TAAAAGCGGTTAATAAGTGTATTTGAGATAAGTGTGATAAAGTTTTTACAGCGAAAAGACGATAAATACA
AGAAAATGATTACGAGGATACGGAGAGAGGTATGTACATGTGTATTTATATACTAAGCTGCCGGCGGTTG
TTTGCAAGACCGAGAAAAGGCTAGCAAGAATCGGGTCATTGTAGCGTATGCGCCTGTGAACATTCTCTTC
AACAAGTTTGATTCCATTGCGGTGAAATGGTAAAAGTCAACCCCCTGCGATGTATATTTTCCTGTACAAT
CAATCAAAAAGCCAAATGATTTAGCATTATCTTTACATCTTGTTATTTTACAGATTTTATGTTTAGATCT
TTTATGCTTGCTTTTCAAAAGGCTTGCAGGCAAGTGCACAAACAATACTTAAATAAATACTACTCAGTAA
TAACCTATTTCTTAGCATTTTTGACGAAATTTGCTATTTTGTTAGAGTCTTTTACACCATTTGTCTCCAC
ACCTCCGCTTACATCAACACCAATAACGCCATTTAATCTAAGCGCATCACCAACATTTTCTGGCGTCAGT
CCACCAGCTAACATAAAATGTAAGCTCTCGGGGCTCTCTTGCCTTCCAACCCAGTCAGAAATCGAGTTCC
AATCCAAAAGTTCACCTGTCCCACCTGCTTCTGAATCAAACAAGGGAATAAACGAATGAGGTTTCTGTGA
AGCTGCACTGAGTAGTATGTTGCAGTCTTTTGGAAATACGAGTCTTTTAATAACTGGCAAACCGAGGAAC
TCTTGGTATTCTTGCCACGACTCATCTCCATGCAGTTGGACGATATCAATGCCGTAATCATTGACCAGAG
CCAAAACATCCTCCTTAGGTTGATTACGAAACACGCCAACCAAGTATTTCGGAGTGCCTGAACTATTTTT
ATATGCTTTTACAAGACTTGAAATTTTCCTTGCAATAACCGGGTCAATTGTTCTCTTTCTATTGGGCACA
CATATAATACCCAGCAAGTCAGCATCGGAATCTAGTGCACATTCTGCGGCCTCTGTGCTCTGCAAGCCGC
AAACTTTCACCAATGGACCAGAACTACCTGTGAAATTAATAACAGACATACTCCAAGCTGCCTTTGTGTG
CTTAATCACGTATACTCACGTGCTCAATAGTCACCAATGCCCTCCCTCTTGGCCCTCTCCTTTTCTTTTT
TCGACCGAATTAATTCTTGAAGACGAAAGGGCCTCGTGATACGCCTATTTTTATAGGTTAATGTCATGAT
AATAATGGTTTCTTAGACGTCAGGTGGCACTTTTCGGGGAAATGTGCGCGGAACCCCTATTTGTTTATTT
TTCTAAATACATTCAAATATGTATCCGCTCATGAGACAATAACCCTGATAAATGCTTCAATAATATTGAA
AAAGGAAGAGTATGAGTATTCAACATTTCCGTGTCGCCCTTATTCCCTTTTTTGCGGCATTTTGCCTTCC
TGTTTTTGCTCACCCAGAAACGCTGGTGAAAGTAAAAGATGCTGAAGATCAGTTGGGTGCACGAGTGGGT
TACATCGAACTGGATCTCAACAGCGGTAAGATCCTTGAGAGTTTTCGCCCCGAAGAACGTTTTCCAATGA
TGAGCACTTTTAAAGTTCTGCTATGTGGCGCGGTATTATCCCGTATTGACGCCGGGCAAGAGCAACTCGG
TCGCCGCATACACTATTCTCAGAATGACTTGGTTGAGTACTCACCAGTCACAGAAAAGCATCTTACGGAT
GGCATGACAGTAAGAGAATTATGCAGTGCTGCCATAACCATGAGTGATAACACTGCGGCCAACTTACTTC
TGACAACGATCGGAGGACCGAAGGAGCTAACCGCTTTTTTGCACAACATGGGGGATCATGTAACTCGCCT
TGATCGTTGGGAACCGGAGCTGAATGAAGCCATACCAAACGACGAGCGTGACACCACGATGCCTGTAGCA
ATGGCAACAACGTTGCGCAAACTATTAACTGGCGAACTACTTACTCTAGCTTCCCGGCAACAATTAATAG
ACTGGATGGAGGCGGATAAAGTTGCAGGACCACTTCTGCGCTCGGCCCTTCCGGCTGGCTGGTTTATTGC
TGATAAATCTGGAGCCGGTGAGCGTGGGTCTCGCGGTATCATTGCAGCACTGGGGCCAGATGGTAAGCCC
TCCCGTATCGTAGTTATCTACACGACGGGGAGTCAGGCAACTATGGATGAACGAAATAGACAGATCGCTG
AGATAGGTGCCTCACTGATTAAGCATTGGTAACTGTCAGACCAAGTTTACTCATATATACTTTAGATTGA
TTTAAAACTTCATTTTTAATTTAAAAGGATCTAGGTGAAGATCCTTTTTGATAATCTCATGACCAAAATC
CCTTAACGTGAGTTTTCGTTCCACTGAGCGTCAGACCCCGTAGAAAAGATCAAAGGATCTTCTTGAGATC
CTTTTTTTCTGCGCGTAATCTGCTGCTTGCAAACAAAAAAACCACCGCTACCAGCGGTGGTTTGTTTGCC
GGATCAAGAGCTACCAACTCTTTTTCCGAAGGTAACTGGCTTCAGCAGAGCGCAGATACCAAATACTGTT
CTTCTAGTGTAGCCGTAGTTAGGCCACCACTTCAAGAACTCTGTAGCACCGCCTACATACCTCGCTCTGC
TAATCCTGTTACCAGTGGCTGCTGCCAGTGGCGATAAGTCGTGTCTTACCGGGTTGGACTCAAGACGATA
GTTACCGGATAAGGCGCAGCGGTCGGGCTGAACGGGGGGTTCGTGCACACAGCCCAGCTTGGAGCGAACG
ACCTACACCGAACTGAGATACCTACAGCGTGAGCTATGAGAAAGCGCCACGCTTCCCGAAGGGAGAAAGG
CGGACAGGTATCCGGTAAGCGGCAGGGTCGGAACAGGAGAGCGCACGAGGGAGCTTCCAGGGGGAAACGC
CTGGTATCTTTATAGTCCTGTCGGGTTTCGCCACCTCTGACTTGAGCGTCGATTTTTGTGATGCTCGTCA
GGGGGGCGGAGCCTATGGAAAAACGCCAGCAACGCGGCCTTTTTACGGTTCCTGGCCTTTTGCTGGCCTT
TTGCTCACATGTTCTTTCCTGCGTTATCCCCTGATTCTGTGGATAACCGTATTACCGCCTTTGAGTGAGC
TGATACCGCTCGCCGCAGCCGAACGACCGAGCGCAGCGAGTCAGTGAGCGAGGAAGCGGAAGAGCGCCCA
ATACGCAAACCGCCTCTCCCCGCGCGTTGGCCGATTCATTAATGCAGGATCCGGGATCGAAGAAATGATG
GTAAATGAAATAGGAAATCAAGGAGCATGAAGGCAAAAGACAAATATAAGGGTCGAACGAAAAATAAAGT
GAAAAGTGTTGATATGATGTATTTGGCTTTGCGGCGCCGAAAAAACGAGTTTACGCAATTGCACAATCAT
GCTGACTCTGTGGCGGACCCGCGCTCTTGCCGGCCCGGCGATAACGCTGGGCGTGAGGCTGTGCCCGGCG
GAGTTTTTTGCGCCTGCATTTTCCAAGGTTTACCCTGCGCTAAGGGGCGAGATTGGAGAAGCAATAAGAA
TGCCGGTTGGGGTTGCGATGATGACGACCACGACAACTGGTGTCATTATTTAAGTTGCCGAAAGAACCTG
AGTGCATTTGCAACATGAGTATACTAGAAGAATGAGCCAAGACTTGCGAGACGCGAGTTTGCCGGTGGTG
CGAACAATAGAGCGACCATGACCTTGAAGGTGAGACGCGCATAACCGCTAGAGTACTTTGAAGAGGAAAC
AGCAATAGGGTTGCTACCAGTATAAATAGACAGGTACATACAACACTGGAAATGGTTGTCTGTTTGAGTA
CGCTTTCAATTCATTTGGGTGTGCACTTTATTATGTTACAATATGGAAGGGAACTTTACACTTCTCCTAT
GCACATATATTAATTAAAGTCCAATGCTAGTAGAGAAGGGGGGTAACACCCCTCCGCGCTCTTTTCCGAT
TTTTTTCTAAACCGTGGAATATTTCGGATATCCTTTTGTTGTTTCCGGGTGTACAATATGGACTTCCTCT
TTTCTGGCAACCAAACCCATACATCGGGATTCCTATAATACCTTCGTTGGTCTCCCTAACATGTAGGTGG
CGGAGGGGAGATATACAATAGAACAGATACCAGACAAGACATAATGGGCTAAACAAGACTACACCAATTA
CACTGCCTCATTGATG
